Addgene plasmid #172379: CVS-N2c-nl.EGFP-FlpO
Purpose: Production of RVdG-CVS-N2c viral vectors for cell-type specific trans-synaptic retrograde labeling.
Depositing lab: Yoav Ben-Simon & Peter Jonas. Publication: Fast, high-throughput production of improved rabies viral vectors for specific, efficient and versatile transsynaptic retrograde labeling. Sumser A, Joesch M, Jonas P, Ben-Simon Y. Elife. 2022 Aug 30;11:e79848. doi: 10.7554/eLife.79848. PubMed 36040301.
Backbone
  Vector backbone: Rabies CVS N2c(deltaG)
  Backbone manufacturer: Matthias J. Schnell, Thomas Jefferson University
  Backbone size w/o insert (bp): 14070
  Vector type: Neurotropic virus
Growth in bacteria
  Bacterial resistance: Ampicillin, 100 μg/mL
  Growth temperature: 37°C
  Growth strain: NEB Stable
  Copy number: Low Copy
Gene/Insert
  Gene/Insert name: nuclear-localized EGFP + FlpO
  Species: Other
  Insert size (bp): 2178
  Cloning method: Restriction Enzyme; 5′ cloning site XmaI (destroyed during cloning); 3′ cloning site NheI (not destroyed)
  Sequencing primers: 5′ GGAGGTTATCCTCGGGACTGGAATCG; 3′ GCCTCTTGGATGTGAAAAAAACTATTAACATCCCTC
Terms and licenses: Academic/Nonprofit Terms; Industry Terms: Not Available to Industry
Depositor comments: Please visit https://doi.org/10.1101/2021.12.23.474014 for bioRxiv preprint.
How to cite: CVS-N2c-nl.EGFP-FlpO was a gift from Yoav Ben-Simon & Peter Jonas (Addgene plasmid # 172379 ; http://n2t.net/addgene:172379 ; RRID:Addgene_172379)
