[The description below was written by a language model from this plasmid's Addgene catalogue record and pLannotate feature annotations shown in this document.]
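Description:
CVS-N2c-nl.EGFP-FlpO is a rabies virus genome plasmid carrying a full-length cDNA of the glycoprotein-deleted CVS-N2c strain. It is used to rescue and produce RVdG-CVS-N2c vectors for cell-type-specific, trans-synaptic retrograde labeling of neurons. The 16.2 kb plasmid is maintained in E. coli under ampicillin selection (AmpR). The feature table annotates a ColE1/pUC-type origin, although the catalogue lists the plasmid as low copy. An f1 origin and leftover lac/lacZα fragments from the cloning backbone are also present.

The viral cDNA encodes N, P, M and L in their native order. The G gene position between M and L is occupied by a 2.2 kb payload. It consists of EGFP followed by three tandem SV40 nuclear localization signals, giving a nuclear-localized green reporter. Downstream of this lies FLPo, the mouse codon-optimized, thermostable Flp recombinase that acts on FRT sites. The annotation shows a gap between the two coding sequences, but the record does not state how they are separated or co-expressed.

Transcription of the genome is driven by a CMV enhancer/promoter and a T7 promoter placed upstream. A hammerhead ribozyme fragment sits at the 5′ end, and an HDV ribozyme plus T7 terminator sit at the 3′ end. These ribozymes are standard elements for trimming the transcript to exact viral termini, which is needed for encapsidation and replication during rescue. The short "HIV-1 LTR" and "SET1" hits are probably annotation artefacts.

Because G is absent, the resulting virus can spread only from cells supplied with glycoprotein in trans. This limits labeling to the direct presynaptic partners of those cells. Infected inputs are marked by nuclear EGFP and express FlpO, which can switch on Flp-dependent transgenes.
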