Features (pLannotate 1.2.2; 26 found; start..end, strand, type, name):
     71..1420    +  CDS            N: NCAP_RABVH - Experimental evidence at protein level: Swiss-Prot protein existence level 1. Encapsidates the genome in a ratio of one protein N per nine ribonucleotides, protecting it from nucleases. If expressed without protein P it binds non-specifically RNA and therefore can bind it's own mRNA. Interaction with protein P abolishes any non-specific RNA binding, and prevents phosphorylation. The soluble N-P complex encapsidates specifically the genomic RNA, with protein N protecting the genome like a pearl necklace. The encapsidated genomic RNA is termed the nucleocapsid (NC) and serves as tem
   1514..2404    +  CDS            P: PHOSP_RABVC - Experimental evidence at protein level: Swiss-Prot protein existence level 1. Non catalytic polymerase cofactor and regulatory protein that plays a role in viral transcription and replication. Stabilizes the RNA polymerase L to the N-RNA template and binds the soluble protein N, preventing it from encapsidating non-genomic RNA. Also inhibits host IFN-alpha and IFN-beta signaling by binding and retaining phosphorylated STAT1 in the cytoplasm or by inhibiting the DNA binding of STAT1 in the nucleus. Might be involved, through interaction with host dynein, in intracellular microtubu
   2496..3101    +  CDS            M: MATRX_RABVH - Experimental evidence at protein level: Swiss-Prot protein existence level 1. Plays a major role in assembly, budding and uncoating of virion after membrane fusion. Completely covers the ribonucleoprotein coil and keep it in condensed bullet-shaped form. Inhibits viral transcription and stimulates replication. Plays a major role in early induction of TRAIL-mediated apoptosis in infected neurons. From Rabies virus (strain HEP-Flury) (RABV).
   3325..4041    +  CDS            EGFP: EGFP is a basic (constitutively fluorescent) green fluorescent protein published in 1996, derived from Aequorea victoria. It is reported to be a rapidly-maturing weak dimer with moderate acid sensitivity.
   4054..4074    +  CDS            SV40 NLS: nuclear localization signal of SV40 (simian virus 40) large T antigen
   4078..4098    +  CDS            SV40 NLS: nuclear localization signal of SV40 (simian virus 40) large T antigen
   4102..4122    +  CDS            SV40 NLS: nuclear localization signal of SV40 (simian virus 40) large T antigen
   4231..5502    +  CDS            FLPo: nuclear-targeted site-specific recombinase FLPo is a mouse codon-optimized fusion between the SV40 nuclear localization signal and a thermostable version of the Saccharomyces cerevisiae site-specific recombinase FLP. Recombination occurs at FRT sequences.
   6033..12413   +  CDS            L: L_RABVH - Experimental evidence at protein level: Swiss-Prot protein existence level 1. RNA-directed RNA polymerase that catalyzes the replication of viral genomic RNA. The template is composed of the viral RNA tightly encapsidated by the nucleoprotein (N). The replicase mode is dependent on intracellular N protein concentration. In this mode, the polymerase replicates the whole viral genome without recognizing transcriptional signals, and the replicated genome is not caped or polyadenylated. From Rabies virus (strain HEP-Flury) (RABV).
  12545..12637   +  ncRNA          HDV ribozyme: Accession: RF00094 - Hepatitis delta virus ribozyme
  12644..12693   +  CDS            SET1 (fragment): solubility-enhancement tag derived from T7 phage gene 10B
  12701..12748   +  terminator     T7 terminator: transcription terminator for bacteriophage T7 RNA polymerase
  12798..12820   -  protein_bind   lac operator (fragment): The lac repressor binds to the lac operator to inhibit transcription in E. coli. This inhibition can be relieved by adding lactose or isopropyl-β-D-thiogalactopyranoside (IPTG). lac repressor encoded by lacI
  12824..12854   -  promoter       lac promoter: promoter for the E. coli lac operon
  12869..12890   -  protein_bind   CAP binding site: CAP binding activates transcription in the presence of cAMP. E. coli catabolite activator protein
  12903..12995   -  CDS            lacI (fragment): lac repressor; lacI; The lac repressor binds to the lac operator to inhibit transcription in E. coli. This inhibition can be relieved by adding lactose or isopropyl-β-D-thiogalactopyranoside (IPTG).
  13178..13766   -  rep_origin     ori: high-copy-number ColE1/pMB1/pBR322/pUC origin of replication
  13937..14797   -  CDS            AmpR: β-lactamase; bla; confers resistance to ampicillin, carbenicillin, and related antibiotics
  14798..14902   -  promoter       AmpR promoter: bla
  14929..15287   +  rep_origin     f1 ori (sequence partly withheld): f1 bacteriophage origin of replication; arrow indicates direction of (+) strand synthesis
  15389..15544   -  CDS            lacZα (fragment): LacZα fragment of β-galactosidase; lacZ fragment
  15612..15915   +  enhancer       CMV enhancer: human cytomegalovirus immediate early enhancer
  15916..16119   +  promoter       CMV promoter: human cytomegalovirus (CMV) immediate early promoter
  16115..16148   +  LTR            5' LTR (truncated) (fragment): truncated 5' long terminal repeat (LTR) from HIV-1
  16164..16182   +  promoter       T7 promoter: promoter for bacteriophage T7 RNA polymerase
  16208..16233   +  misc_RNA       sTRSV HHRz (fragment): hammerhead ribozyme from the tobacco ringspot virus satellite RNA (Khvorova et al., 2003)
>Addgene plasmid #172379 | CVS-N2c-nl.EGFP-FlpO | addgene full sequence | sequence record 343809 | Addgene NGS Result
ACGCTTAACAACAAAACCAGAGAAGAAAAAGACAGCGTCAATTGCAAAGCAAAAATGTAACACCCCTACA
ATGGATGCCGACAAGATTGTGTTCAAAGTCAATAATCAGGTGGTCTCTTTGAAGCCTGAGATTATCGTGG
ATCAATATGAGTACAAGTACCCTGCCATCAAGGATTTGAAAAAGCCTTGTATCACCCTAGGGAAAGCCCC
CGACTTGAACAAAGCATACAAATCAGTTTTATCAGGCATGAATGCCGCCAAACTTGATCCGGATGATGTA
TGCTCCTACTTGGCAGCAGCAATGCAGTTCTTTGAGGGGACATGTCCGGAAGACTGGACCAGCTATGGAA
TCCTGATTGCACGAAAAGGAGATAGGATCACCCCAAACTCTCTAGTGGAGATAAAGCGTACTGATGTAGA
AGGGAATTGGGCTCTGACAGGAGGCATGGAATTGACAAGGGACCCCACTGTCTCTGAACATGCATCTTTA
GTCGGTCTTCTCCTGAGTCTGTACAGGTTGAGCAAAATATCAGGACAGAACACTGGTAACTATAAGACAA
ACATTGCAGATAGGATAGAGCAGATTTTCGAGACAGCACCTTTTGTTAAGATCGTGGAACACCATACCCT
AATGACAACTCACAAGATGTGTGCTAATTGGAGTACTATACCGAACTTCAGATTTTTGGCCGGAACCTAC
GACATGTTTTTCTCACGGATTGAGCATCTATATTCGGCAATCAGAGTGGGCACAGTCGTCACCGCTTATG
AAGACTGCTCAGGACTGGTATCGTTTACAGGGTTCATAAAGCAGATCAATCTCACCGCAAGGGAAGCAAT
ACTATATTTCTTCCACAAGAACTTTGAGGAAGAGATAAGAAGAATGTTCGAGCCAGGGCAAGAGACAGCT
GTTCCTCACTCTTATTTCATCCACTTCCGTTCACTAGGCTTGAGTGGGAAGTCTCCTTATTCATCGAATG
CTGTCGGTCATGTGTTCAATCTCATTCACTTTGTTGGATGCTACATGGGTCAAGTCAGATCTCTAAATGC
GACGGTTATTGCTGCATGTGCCCCTCATGAGATGTCTGTTCTAGGGGGCTATTTGGGAGAGGAATTCTTC
GGAAAAGGGACATTTGAAAGAAGGTTCTTCAGAGACGAGAAAGAACTTCAAGAATATGAGGCGGCTGAAC
TAACAAAGTCCGACGTGGCACTGGCAGATGACGGAACCGTCAACTCTGATGACGAGGACTATTTCTCTGG
TGAAACCAGAAGTCCAGAAGCTGTCTATACTCGAATCATGATGAATGGAGGTCGACTGAAGAGATCTCAT
ATACGGAGATATGTCTCAGTCAGTTCCAATCATCAAGCCCGTCCAAACTCATTCGCCGAATTTTTAAACA
AGACGTATTCGAATGACTCATAAGGAGTTGATTGACAGGGTGCCAGAAATCTATAGATTGTATATATCCA
TCATGAAAAAAACTAACACTCCTCCTTTCAAACCATCCCAAATATGAGCAAGATCTTTGTTAATCCGAGT
GCAATCAGAGCCGGTCTGGCCGATCTTGAGATGGCCGAAGAGACTGTTGATCTGATCAACAGAAACATAG
AAGACAATCAGGCTCATCTCCAGGGAGAACCCATAGAAGTGGACAACCTCCCTGAGGACATGAAGCGACT
TCACCTGGACGATGAAAAATCGTCCAACCTTGGTGAGATGGTTAGGGTGGGAGAAGGCAAGTATCGAGAG
GACTTTCAGATGGATGAGGGAGAGGACCCCAACCTCCTGTTCCAATCGTACCTGGATAATGTTGGAGTCC
AAATAGTCAGACAAATGAGGTCAGGAGAGAGATTCCTCAAGATATGGTCACAGACCGTAGAGGAAATTGT
ATCCTATGTCACGGTCAACTTTCCTAACCCTCCAAGAAGGTCTTCGGAGGATAAATCAACCCAGACTACT
GGCAGAGAGCTCAAGAAGGAGACAACGTCTGCTTTCTCTCAGAGAGAAAGCCAACCTTCGAAAGCTAGGA
TGGTGGCTCAAGTTGCCCCTGGTCCTCCAGCCCTTGAATGGTCAGCCACCAATGAAGAAGATGATCTATC
AGTAGAGGCTGAGATCGCTCATCAGATTGCTGAAAGCTTTTCCAAGAAGTACAAGTTTCCCTCCCGATCT
TCAGGAATATTCTTGTATAATTTTGAGCAACTGAAGATGAACCTTGATGACATAGTTAAAGAGGCAAAAA
ATGTACCGGGCGTGACCCGTCTGGCCCATGATGGATCCAAAATCCCCCTGAGATGCGTACTGGGATGGGT
CGCTTTGGCTAATTCCAAAAAATTCCAATTACTAGTCGAGGCTGACAAGCTAAGCAAAATCATGCAAGAT
GATTTGAATCGCTATACATCCTGCTAACCGAGTTTTCGAACTCAGTCCCTCCAGATAATGAAAACTGAGA
TGTTATGGAGTAGACATGAAAAAAACAGGCAACACCACTGATAAAATGAACGTTCTACGCAAGATAGTGA
AAAAATGTAGGGATGAGGACACTCAAAAGCCCTCTCCTGTGTCAGCCCCTCCGTATGACGATGACCTGTG
GCTTCCACCTCCTGAATATGTCCCGCTGAAAGAACTCACAAGCAAGAAGAACATGAGGAACTTTTGTGTC
AACGGGGAGGTTAAAGCGTGTAGCCCAAATGGTTACTCATTCAGGATTTTGCGGCACATTCTGAGATCAT
TCAACGAGATATACTCTGGGAATCATAGGATGATTGGGTTAGTCAAAATTGTTGTTGGACTAGCTTTATC
AGGAGCTCCAGTACCTGAGGGCATGAACTGGGTATACAAATTGAGGAGAACCCTTATATTCCAGTGGGCT
GATTCCAGGGGCCCTCTTGAAGGGGAGGAGTTAGATTACTCTCAAGAGATCACTTGGGATGATGATACTG
AATTCGTCGGATTGCAAATAAGAGTGAGCGCAAGACAATGTCATATTCAAGGCAGGATCTGGTGTATCAA
CACGAACTCGAGGGCATGTCAACTATGGTCTGACATGTCTCTTCAGACACAAAGGTCTGAAGAGGACAAA
GACTCTTCTCTGCTTCTAGAATAATCAGATTATATCCTGCAAGTGTATCACTTGTTTACCTCTGGAGGAG
AGAGCATACAGGCTTGACTCCGATCCTTGGGAGCAATAGAACAAAAAAACACACGTTATGGTGCCGTTAA
ATCGCTGCATTTTATCAAAGTCAAGTTGATAACCTTTACATTTTGAGCCTCTTGGATGTGAAAAAAACTA
TTAACATCCCTCAAAAGACCCCGGTAAAGCCACCATGGTGAGCAAGGGCGAGGAGCTGTTCACCGGGGTG
GTGCCCATCCTGGTCGAGCTGGACGGCGACGTAAACGGCCACAAGTTCAGCGTGTCCGGCGAGGGCGAGG
GCGATGCCACCTACGGCAAGCTGACCCTGAAGTTCATCTGCACCACCGGCAAGCTGCCCGTGCCCTGGCC
CACCCTCGTGACCACCCTGACCTACGGCGTGCAGTGCTTCAGCCGCTACCCCGACCACATGAAGCAGCAC
GACTTCTTCAAGTCCGCCATGCCCGAAGGCTACGTCCAGGAGCGCACCATCTTCTTCAAGGACGACGGCA
ACTACAAGACCCGCGCCGAGGTGAAGTTCGAGGGCGACACCCTGGTGAACCGCATCGAGCTGAAGGGCAT
CGACTTCAAGGAGGACGGCAACATCCTGGGGCACAAGCTGGAGTACAACTACAACAGCCACAACGTCTAT
ATCATGGCCGACAAGCAGAAGAACGGCATCAAGGTGAACTTCAAGATCCGCCACAACATCGAGGACGGCA
GCGTGCAGCTCGCCGACCACTACCAGCAGAACACCCCCATCGGCGACGGCCCCGTGCTGCTGCCCGACAA
CCACTACCTGAGCACCCAGTCCGCCCTGAGCAAAGACCCCAACGAGAAGCGCGATCACATGGTCCTGCTG
GAGTTCGTGACCGCCGCCGGGATCACTCTCGGCATGGACGAGCTGTACAAGGCTCGAGCTGATCCAAAAA
AGAAGAGAAAGGTAGATCCAAAAAAGAAGAGAAAGGTAGATCCAAAAAAGAAGAGAAAGGTAGGATCCAG
ATAACTGATCATAATCAGCCATACCACATTTGGAATTCGTCGAGGGGGCGCGCCGCTAGACATGAAAAAA
ACTAACACTCCTCCGGTACCGGATCCCACCATGAGCCAGTTCGACATCCTGTGCAAGACCCCCCCCAAGG
TGCTGGTGCGGCAGTTCGTGGAGAGATTCGAGAGGCCCAGCGGCGAGAAGATCGCCAGCTGTGCCGCCGA
GCTGACCTACCTGTGCTGGATGGTCACCCACAACGGCACCGCCATCAAGAGGGCCACCTTCATGAGCTAC
AACACCATCATCAGCAACAGCCTGAGCTTCGACATCGTGAACAAGAGCCTGCAGTTCAAGTACAAGACCC
AGAAGGCCACCATCCTGGAGGCCAGCCTGAAGAAGCTGATCCCCGCCTGGGAGTTCACCATCATCCCTTA
CAACGGCCAGAAGCACCAGAGCGACATCACCGACATCGTGTCCAGCCTGCAGCTGCAGTTCGAGAGCAGC
GAGGAGGCCGACAAGGGCAACAGCCACAGCAAGAAGATGCTGAAGGCCCTGCTGTCCGAGGGCGAGAGCA
TCTGGGAGATCACCGAGAAGATCCTGAACAGCTTCGAGTACACCAGCAGGTTCACCAAGACCAAGACCCT
GTACCAGTTCCTGTTCCTGGCCACATTCATCAACTGCGGCAGGTTCAGCGACATCAAGAACGTGGACCCC
AAGAGCTTCAAGCTGGTGCAGAACAAGTACCTGGGCGTGATCATTCAGTGCCTGGTGACCGAGACCAAGA
CAAGCGTGTCCAGGCACATCTACTTTTTCAGCGCCAGAGGCAGGATCGACCCCCTGGTGTACCTGGACGA
GTTCCTGAGGAACAGCGAGCCCGTGCTGAAGAGAGTGAACAGGACCGGCAACAGCAGCAGCAACAAGCAG
GAGTACCAGCTGCTGAAGGACAACCTGGTGCGCAGCTACAACAAGGCCCTGAAGAAGAACGCCCCCTACC
CCATCTTCGCTATCAAGAACGGCCCTAAGAGCCACATCGGCAGGCACCTGATGACCAGCTTTCTGAGCAT
GAAGGGCCTGACCGAGCTGACAAACGTGGTGGGCAACTGGAGCGACAAGAGGGCCTCCGCCGTGGCCAGG
ACCACCTACACCCACCAGATCACCGCCATCCCCGACCACTACTTCGCCCTGGTGTCCAGGTACTACGCCT
ACGACCCCATCAGCAAGGAGATGATCGCCCTGAAGGACGAGACCAACCCCATCGAGGAGTGGCAGCACAT
CGAGCAGCTGAAGGGCAGCGCCGAGGGCAGCATCAGATACCCCGCCTGGAACGGCATCATCAGCCAGGAG
GTGCTGGACTACCTGAGCAGCTACATCAACAGGCGGATCTGAGCTAGCGGCGCCTAGCCGGTCATCCTTT
TGACGATTCCAGTCCCGAGGATAACCTCCTCTCGGGATTGGGGGGAATCTTTGGATCCAGTAGTCCTCCT
TGAACTCCGTCCAACAGGGCAGATTCAAGAGTCATAAGACTTTCATTAATCATTTCAGTTGATCAGACAT
GGTCGTGTAGATTCTCTTAATACGGGAGATCTTCTAGCAGTTTCAGTGACCAACGGTGCTTTCATTCTCC
AGGAACTGATACCAAAGGTTGTGGACAGGCCAAGGGGTACTTCGGATGACTCTGTGCTTGGGCACAGAAA
GAGGTCGTAGTGTGCCCCCCGATAGCGGACTCGACATGAATCAACTAAGAAAGGCAATCTGCCTCCCATG
ATGGACATAAGCAATAGTTCACAACCATCTTGCATCTCAGTGAAGTGTACATAACTATTGAGGGCTGGGT
CATCTAAGCATTTCAGTCGAGAAAAAAACTGTAGACCAAAAGAACAACTAGCAACACTTCTCATCCAGAG
ACCCATATCAAGATGCTAGATCCGGGAGAGGTTTATGATGACCCTATTGATCCAATTGAGTCAGAGGCTG
AACCCAGAGGAACCCCCACTGTCCCCAACATCTTGAGGAACTCCGACTACAATCTCAATTCTCCTTTGAT
AGAGGATCCTGCCAAACTAATGTTAGAATGGTTGAAGACAGGGAACAGACCTTATCGGATGACTTTGACA
GACAATTGCTCCAGGTCTTACAAAGTTTTGAAAGATTATTTCAAGAAAGTAGATTTGGGTTCTCTCAAAG
TGGGCGGAACTGCTGCACAGTCAATGGTTTCTCTCTGGTTGTGTGGTGCCCACTCTGAATCAAACAGGAG
CCGGAGATGTATAACCGACTTGGCCCATTTCTATTCCAAGTCATCCCCCATAGAGAAGCTATTGAATTGT
ACGCTAGGAAACAGAGGCCTGAGAATCCCACCAGAGGGGGTGTTAAATTGCCTCGAGAGGGTCAATTATG
ACAAGGCATTTGGGAGGTATCTGGCCAACACGTATTCCTCTTACTTGTTTTTCCATGTAATCACCTTATA
CATGAATGCCTTAGACTGGGAAGAGGAAAAGACCATCCTGGCATTATGGAAAGATATAACCTCAGTGGAT
ACCGAGAAGGACTTGGTCAAATTCAAAGATCAAATATGGGGACTGTTGATTGTGACAAAGGACTTTGTTT
ACTCTCAGAGTTCAAACTGTCTTTTTGACAGAAACTACACACTGATGCTAAAGGATCTTTTCTTGTCTCG
ATTCAACTCCTTAATGATTCTGCTTTCTCCCCCTGAGCCCCGATACTCAGATGACTTAATATCTCAGCTG
TGCCAGCTATACATCGCTGGGGATCAAGTCTTGTCCATGTGTGGGAACTCCGGCTATGAAGTCATCAAAA
TATTGGAGCCATATGTCGTGAACAGTTTGGTCCAGAGGGCAGAGAAGTTTAGGCCTCTCATCCACCCCTT
GGGAGACTTTCCTATGTTCATAAAAGACAAGGTGAATCAACTTGAAGGGACTTTTGGTCCCAGTGCAAAG
AGGTTTTTTAGGGTTTTAGATCAATTCGACAACATACATGACTTAGTATTTGTGTATGGCTGTTACAGAC
ATTGGGGGCACCCCTATATAGATTATCGGAAGGGTCTGTCGAAACTATATGATCAAGTTCACATTAAGAA
AGTAATAGATAAGTCCTACCAGGAGTGTTTAGCAAGTGACTTGGCCAGAAGGATCCTCAGATGGGGATTT
GACAAGTACTCCAAATGGTATCTAGATTCGAGATTCCTTGCCCGAGACCACCCCTTGACTCCTTATGTCA
AGACCCAAACATGGCCACCCAAACATATAGTAGACTTGGTGGGGGACACATGGCATAAGCTCCCGATCAC
GCAGATCTTTGAAATTCCTGAATCAATGGACCCGTCAGAGATACTGGATGACAAATCACATTCTTTCACC
AGAACAAGGTTAGCTTCTTGGCTGTCAGAGAACCGAGGGGGGCCTGTTCCTAGCGAGAAGGTCATTATCA
CGGCCCTGTCTAAGCCACCTGTCAATCCCCGAGAGTTTTTGAAATCTATAGACCTCGGAGGATTGCCAGA
TGAGGATTTGATAATTGGCCTCAAACCAAAGGAACGGGAGTTGAAGATCGAGGGCCGATTCTTTGCTCTA
ATGTCATGGAATCTAAGATTATATTTTGTCATCACCGAAAAGCTCTTGGCCAACTACATTTTGCCACTTT
TTGACGCACTGACTATGACAGACAACCTGAACAAGGTGTTCAAAAAGTTGATCGACAGGGTCACCGGGCA
AGGGCTTTTGGACTATTCTAGGGTCACATACGCATTTCACCTGGACTATGAGAAATGGAACAATCATCAA
AGATTGGAGTCAACAGAGGATGTATTCTCTGTCCTAGATCAGGTGTTTGGATTGAAGAGGGTGTTTTCTA
GAACACACGAGTTTTTTCAGAAGTCCTGGATCTATTATTCAGACAGATCAGACCTCATTGGGTTATGGGA
GGACCAAATATATTGCTTGGATATGTCTAACGGCCCAACCTGCTGGAATGGCCAAGATGGCGGGCTAGAG
GGCTTGCGGCAGAAGGGCTGGAGTCTAGTCAGTTTATTAATGATAGATAGAGAATCTCAAACCAGGAACA
CAAGAACCAAGATACTAGCTCAAGGAGACAACCAGGTTCTGTGTCCTACATACATGTTGTCACCGGGATT
GTCTCAAGAGGGGCTTCTCTATGAGTTAGAGAGCATATCAAGGAATGCACTCTCAATATACCGAGCTATC
GAGGAAGGAGCATCTAAGCTGGGGCTGATCATCAAGAAGGAAGAGACCATGTGTAGTTATGACTTTCTCA
TATATGGGAAGACCCCCTTATTTCGAGGCAACATATTGGTGCCTGAATCCAAAAGATGGGCCCGAGTCTC
TTGCATCTCTAACGACCAAATAGTCAACCTCGCCAATATAATGTCGACAGTATCCACCAATGCGCTGACA
GTGGCACAACACTCTCAATCTCTGATCAAACCTATGAGGGATTTTCTGCTCATGTCAGTACAGGCAGTTT
TCCACTACCTGTTGTTTAGCCCAATCCTAAAAGGCAGAGTTTATAAGATTCTGAGTGCTGAAGGGGAGAG
CTTTCTCCTAGCCATGTCGCGGATAATCTACCTAGATCCTTCTTTGGGAGGGGTGTCTGGAATGTCTCTC
GGGAGGTTCCATATACGTCAGTTCTCAGACCCTGTCTCTGAAGGGTTGTCATTCTGGAGAGAGATCTGGT
TAGGCTCTCATGAGTCCTGGATTCACGCGTTGTGTCAGGAGGCCGGGAACCCCGATCTTGGAGAGAGAAC
ACTCGAGAGCTTCACTCGCCTTTTAGAAGATCCTACTACCTTAAATATCAAAGGAGGGGCCAGCCCTACC
ATTCTACTCAAGGATGCTATCAGAAAGGCTCTGTACGACGAGGTGGACAAGGTGGAAAATTCAGAGTTTC
GAGAGGCAATCCTGCTGTCCAAGACCCATAGAGATAACTTTATACTCTTTTTAAAATCTGTTGAGCCTCT
GTTCCCTCGATTTCTCAGTGAGCTCTTCAGTTCGTCTTTCTTGGGAATACCGGAGTCAATCATTGGACTG
ATACAAAACTCCCGGACAATAAGAAGGCAGTTTAGAAAGAGTCTCTCAAGAACTTTAGAAGAGTCCTTCT
ACAACTCAGAGATCCACGGGATTAATCGGATAACCCAGACACCTCAAAGGGTCGGAAGGGTGTGGCCTTG
CTCTTCAGAGAGGGCAGATCTACTTAGGGAGATCTCTTGGGGGAGGAAAGTGGTAGGCACGACAGTTCCT
CACCCTTCCGAGATGTTGGAGTTGTTTCCCAAATCCTCCATTTCCTGCACTTGTGGAGCAACAGGGGGAG
GCAATCCTAGAGTCTCTGTATCAGTACTCCCGTCCTTCGATCAGTCATTTTTCTCACGGGGCCCCCTAAA
GGGATACTTGGGCTCGTCCACCTCCATGTCAACCCAGCTATTCCATGCATGGGAAAAAGTCACTAATGTT
CATGTGGTGAAAAGGGCTCTATCGTTAAAAGAATCTATAAACTGGTTCATCAATAGGAATTCCAATTTGG
CTCAAACTCTAATTGGAAACATCATGTCTCTGACAGGCCCTGATTTCCCTCTAGAAGAGGCCCCTGTTTT
CAAACGGACAGGGTCAGCCTTGCATAGGTTCAAGTCTGCCAGATACAGCGAAGGAGGGTATTCTTCTGTT
TGCCCTAACCTTCTCTCCCATATCTCTGTTAGTACAGACACTATGTCTGATTTGACCCAAAACGGGAAGA
ACTATGATTTCATGTTTCAGCCATTGATGCTTTATGCGCAAACATGGACATCGGAACTGGTACAGAGGGA
TACAAGACTTAGAGACTCCACGTTTCACTGGCACCTTCGGTGCAACAGATGTGTGAGGCCCATTGATGAT
ATAACACTGGAAACTTCTCAGATCTTCGAGTTCCCGGATGTGTCAAAAAGGATATCCAGGATGGTTTCTG
GAGCTGTCCCTCAATTTCAGAAGCTTCCTGATATCCGTCTAAGACCAGGTGATTTTGAATCCCTAAGTGG
TAGAGAAAAGTCTCGCCATATAGGGTCAGCTCAGGGGCTCTTATACTCAATCTTAGTAGCAATTCACGAC
TCAGGATACAATGATGGGACCATCTTCCCTGTCAACATATACGGCAAAGTTTCCCCCAGAGACTATTTGA
GAGGGCTTGCAAGAGGGATCTTGATAGGGTCCTCGATTTGCTTCTTGACACGAATGACAAATATTAACAT
TAACAGACCTCTTGAATTGATCTCAGGGGTAATTTCCTATATTCTCCTGAGGCTGGATAATCATCCCTCT
CTGTATATAATGCTTAGAGAACCGTCTCTTAGAGGAGAAATATTCTCTATCCCTCAGAAAATCCCCGCCG
CTTACCCAACCACTATGAGAGAAGGCAACAGATCGATTTTGTGTTACCTCCAACACGTGCTACGCTATGA
GCGAGAGGCAATCACGGCGTCCCCGGAGAATGACTGGCTGTGGATCTTCTCAGACTTCAGAAGTGTGAAA
ATGACGTACTTGACCCTCATTACCTACCAGTCTCACCTCCTACTCCAGAGGGTTGAGAGAAACTTGTCTA
AGAGTATGAGAGCTACTCTGCGACAAATGAGTTCCTTAATGAGGCAAGTGCTGGGTGGGCACGGAGAAGA
TACCTTGGAGTCAGACGATGACATTCAACGATTACTAAAAGACTCTTTGCGAAAGACAAGGTGGGTGGAT
CAAGAGGTGCGCCATGCAGCTAGAACCATGAATGGAGATTACAGCCCCGACAAGAAAGTATCCCACAAGG
CAGGATGTTCAGAATGGGTCTGCTCTGCTCAACAGATTGCCGTCTCCACCTCAGCCAACCCGGCCCCTGT
CTCAGAGCTTGACATTAGGGCCCTCTCTAAGAGGTTTCAAAACCCCTTGATCTCGGGCCTGAGAGTGGTT
CAGTGGGCAACCGGTGCCCATTATAAGCTTAAGCCTATTCTAGATGATCTAAATGTTTTCCCATCTCTCT
GTCTTGTAATTGGAGACGGGTCAGGGGGAATATCAAGGGCAGTTCTCAACATGTTTCCAGATTCTAAGCT
TGTGTTCAACAGCCTATTGGAGGTGAATGATCTGATGGCTTCCGGAACACATCCACTGCCTCCTTCAGCA
ATCATGAGTGGAGGAGATGACATCATCTCCAGAGTGATAGACTTTGACTCAATATGGGAGAAACCGTCCG
ACCTGAGGAACTCGGCCACCTGGAGATACTTCCAGTCGGTTCAAAAACAGGTCAACATGTCGTATGACCT
CATTATTTGTGATGCAGAAGTTACTGATATTGCATCTATCAACCGGATAACTCTGTTGATGTCTGATTTC
GCATTGTCTATAGATGGACCACTTTATCTGGTCTTCAAAACTTACGGGACTATGCTAGTAAACCCGGACT
ATAAAGCTATTCAACATCTGTCAAGAGCGTTCCCTTCGGTCACAGGGTTTGTAACCCAAGTAACTTCATC
CTTTTCTTCTGAGCTATACCTCCGGTTCTCTAAACGAGGAAAGTTTTTCAGGGACGCCGAGTACTTGACC
TCTTCCACCCTTCGAGAGATGAGCCTTGTGTTGTTCAATTGCAGCAGCCCCAAAAGTGAGATGCAGAGAG
CTCGTTCCTTAAACTATCAAGACCTGGTAAGGGGATTTCCTGAAGAGATCATATCAAATCCTTACAACGA
AATGATCATAACTCTGATTGACAATGATGTAGAGTCCTTCCTAGTCCACAAGATGGTGGATGATCTTGAG
CTACAGAGGGGAACTCTGTCTAAAGTGGCTATCATTATATCCATCATGATCGTTTTTTCCAATAGAGTCT
TCAACATTTCCAAACCTTTGACTGACCCCTTGTTCTACCCCCCATCTGATCCTAAAATCCTGAGGCACTT
CAACATATGTTGCAGTACTATGATGTATCTATCTACCGCTTTAGGCGACGTCCCTAACTTCGCAAGACTT
CATGACCTGTATAACAGACCTATAACTTGTTACTTCAGAAAACAAGTTATTCGAGGGAATATTTATCTAT
CTTGGAGTTGGTCCGATGATACCCCAGTGTTCAAGAGAGTAGCCTGTAATTCTAGCTTGAGTCTGTCATC
TCACTGGATCAGGTTGATCTACAAGATAGTGAAGACTACCAGACTCATTGGCAGCATAAAAGACCTATCA
GGAGAGGTAGAACGACATCTTCATGGGTATAACAGATGGATCACCCTCGAGGATATCCGATCTAGATCAT
CCCTACTAGATTACAGTTGTTTGTAAGCCGGATATTACCGAAAGCCTGTGCATGCTAAAATTCTTGTATG
ATGCATCTTGAAAAAAACAAGATCTTGAATCCGGACCTCTGGTTGTTTGATTGTTTTTTCCATCTTTATT
GTTTTTTTGTTAAGCGTGGGTCGGCATGGCATCTCCACCTCCTCGCGGTCCGACCTGGGCATCCGAAGGA
GGACGCACGTCCACTCGGATGGCTAAGGGAGGGCGGGGATCCGGCTGCTAACAAAGCCCGAAAGGAAGCT
GAGTTGGCTGCTGCCACCGCTGAGCAATAACTAGCATAACCCCTTGGGGCCTCTAAACGGGTCTTGAGGG
GTTTTTTGCTGAAAGTCGCGCTTGGCGTAATCATGGTCATAGCTGTTTCCTGTGTGAAATTGTTATCCGC
TCACAATTCCACACAACATACGAGCCGGAAGCATAAAGTGTAAAGCCTGGGGTGCCTAATGAGTGAGCTA
ACTCACATTAATTGCGTTGCGCTCACTGCCCGCTTTCCAGTCGGGAAACCTGTCGTGCCAGCTGCATTAA
TGAATCGGCCAACGCGCGGGGAGAGGCGGTTTGCGTATTGGGCGCTCTTCCGCTTCCTCGCTCACTGACT
CGCTGCGCTCGGTCGTTCGGCTGCGGCGAGCGGTATCAGCTCACTCAAAGGCGGTAATACGGTTATCCAC
AGAATCAGGGGATAACGCAGGAAAGAACATGTGAGCAAAAGGCCAGCAAAAGGCCAGGAACCGTAAAAAG
GCCGCGTTGCTGGCGTTTTTCCATAGGCTCCGCCCCCCTGACGAGCATCACAAAAATCGACGCTCAAGTC
AGAGGTGGCGAAACCCGACAGGACTATAAAGATACCAGGCGTTTCCCCCTGGAAGCTCCCTCGTGCGCTC
TCCTGTTCCGACCCTGCCGCTTACCGGATACCTGTCCGCCTTTCTCCCTTCGGGAAGCGTGGCGCTTTCT
CATAGCTCACGCTGTAGGTATCTCAGTTCGGTGTAGGTCGTTCGCTCCAAGCTGGGCTGTGTGCACGAAC
CCCCCGTTCAGCCCGACCGCTGCGCCTTATCCGGTAACTATCGTCTTGAGTCCAACCCGGTAAGACACGA
CTTATCGCCACTGGCAGCAGCCACTGGTAACAGGATTAGCAGAGCGAGGTATGTAGGCGGTGCTACAGAG
TTCTTGAAGTGGTGGCCTAACTACGGCTACACTAGAAGAACAGTATTTGGTATCTGCGCTCTGCTGAAGC
CAGTTACCTTCGGAAAAAGAGTTGGTAGCTCTTGATCCGGCAAACAAACCACCGCTGGTAGCGGTGGTTT
TTTTGTTTGCAAGCAGCAGATTACGCGCAGAAAAAAAGGATCTCAAGAAGATCCTTTGATCTTTTCTACG
GGGTCTGACGCTCAGTGGAACGAAAACTCACGTTAAGGGATTTTGGTCATGAGATTATCAAAAAGGATCT
TCACCTAGATCCTTTTAAATTAAAAATGAAGTTTTAAATCAATCTAAAGTATATATGAGTAAACTTGGTC
TGACAGTTACCAATGCTTAATCAGTGAGGCACCTATCTCAGCGATCTGTCTATTTCGTTCATCCATAGTT
GCCTGACTCCCCGTCGTGTAGATAACTACGATACGGGAGGGCTTACCATCTGGCCCCAGTGCTGCAATGA
TACCGCGAGACCCACCCTTGGAGGCTCCAGATTTATCAGCAATAAACCAGCCAGCCGGAAGGGCCGAGCG
CAGAAGTGGTCCTGCAACTTTATCCGCCTCCATCCAGTCTATTAATTGTTGCCGGGAAGCTAGAGTAAGT
AGTTCGCCAGTTAATAGTTTGCGCAACGTTGTTGCCATTGCTACAGGCATCGTGGTGTCACGCTCGTCGT
TTGGTATGGCTTCATTCAGCTCCGGTTCCCAACGATCAAGGCGAGTTACATGATCCCCCATGTTGTGCAA
AAAAGCGGTTAGCTCCTTCGGTCCTCCGATCGTTGTCAGAAGTAAGTTGGCCGCAGTGTTATCACTCATG
GTTATGGCAGCACTGCATAATTCTCTTACTGTCATGCCATCCGTAAGATGCTTTTCTGTGACTGGTGAGT
ACTCAACCAAGTCATTCTGAGAATAGTGTATGCGGCGACCGAGTTGCTCTTGCCCGGCGTCAATACGGGA
TAATACCGCGCCACATAGCAGAACTTTAAAAGTGCTCATCATTGGAAAACGTTCTTCGGGGCGAAAACTC
TCAAGGATCTTACCGCTGTTGAGATCCAGTTCGATGTAACCCACTCGTGCACCCAACTGATCTTCAGCAT
CTTTTACTTTCACCAGCGTTTCTGGGTGAGCAAAAACAGGAAGGCAAAATGCCGCAAAAAAGGGAATAAG
GGCGACACGGAAATGTTGAATACTCATACTCTTCCTTTTTCAATATTATTGAAGCATTTATCAGGGTTAT
TGTCTCATGAGCGGATACATATTTGAATGTATTTAGAAAAATAAACAAATAGGGGTTCCGCGCACATTTC
CCCGAAAAGTGCCACCTG
[124 nt withheld, positions 14929-15052]
C
[91 nt withheld, positions 15054-15144]
A
[49 nt withheld, positions 15146-15194]
CCTTTGACGTTGGAGTCCACGTTCTTT
[37 nt withheld, positions 15222-15258]
ACCCTATCTCGGTCTATTCTTTTGATTTATAAGGGATTTTGCCGATTTCGGCCTATTGGTTAAAAAAATG
AGCTGATTTAACAAAAATTTAACGCGAATTTTAACAAAATATTAACGCTTACAATTTCCATTCGCCATTC
AGGCTGCGCAACTGTTGGGAAGGGCGATCGGTGCGGGCCTCTTCGCTATTACGCCAGCTGGCGAAAGGGG
GATGTGCTGCAAGGCGATTAAGTTGGGTAACGCCAGGGTTTTCCCAGTCACGACGTTGTAAAACGACGGC
CAGTGAGCGCGCCTAGTTATTAATAGTAATCAATTACGGGGTCATTAGTTCATAGCCCATATATGGAGTT
CCGCGTTACATAACTTACGGTAAATGGCCCGCCTGGCTGACCGCCCAACGACCCCCGCCCATTGACGTCA
ATAATGACGTATGTTCCCATAGTAACGCCAATAGGGACTTTCCATTGACGTCAATGGGTGGAGTATTTAC
GGTAAACTGCCCACTTGGCAGTACATCAAGTGTATCATATGCCAAGTACGCCCCCTATTGACGTCAATGA
CGGTAAATGGCCCGCCTGGCATTATGCCCAGTACATGACCTTATGGGACTTTCCTACTTGGCAGTACATC
TACGTATTAGTCATCGCTATTACCATGGTGATGCGGTTTTGGCAGTACATCAATGGGCGTGGATAGCGGT
TTGACTCACGGGGATTTCCAAGTCTCCACCCCATTGACGTCAATGGGAGTTTGTTTTGGCACCAAAATCA
ACGGGACTTTCCAAAATGTCGTAACAACTCCGCCCCATTGACGCAAATGGGCGGTAGGCGTGTACGGTGG
GAGGTCTATATAAGCAGAGCTCTCTGGCTAACTAGAGAACCCACTGCTTACTGGCTTATCGAAATTAATA
CGACTCACTATAGGGAGACCCAAGCTGGCTAGATTAAGCGTCTGATGAGTCCGTGAGGACGAAACCCGGC
GTACCGGGTC
